Addgene plasmid #244266: pAAVLINK-EF1alpha-HA-5'-SETBP1
Purpose: 5' AAVLINK plasmid for SETBP1 expression
Depositing lab: Zhonghua Lu. Depositing organization: Shenzhen Institute of Advanced Technology (SIAT), Chinese Academy of Sciences. Publication: AAVLINK: A potent DNA-recombination method for large cargo delivery in gene therapy. Lin J, Lin Y, Liu N, Cao W, Zhang J, Wen S, Zhang Y, Liao W, Hong Z, Lin Y, Liu Q, Liu H, Li Q, Chen B, Li M, Luo Z, Yang L, Yang Y, Zheng SH, Wang Y, Chu H, Hu Y, Qin Y, Luo BX, Tian S, Chen Y, Yan T, Yang L, Wang H, Liu T, Jiang Y, Lu Z. Cell. 2026 Feb 5;189(3):969-986.e17. doi: 10.1016/j.cell.2025.12.039. Epub 2026 Jan 27. PubMed 41605211.
Backbone
  Vector backbone: pAAV-MCS2
  Backbone manufacturer: Steve Jackson (Addgene # 46954)
  Vector type: AAV
Growth in bacteria
  Bacterial resistance: Ampicillin, 100 μg/mL
  Growth temperature: 37°C
  Growth strain: NEB Stable
  Copy number: High Copy
Gene/Insert
  Gene/Insert name: SETBP1
  Species: H. sapiens (human)
  Entrez Gene: SETBP1 (a.k.a. MRD29, SEB)
  Promoter: EF1alpha
  Tag / fusion protein: HA (N terminal on insert)
  Cloning method: Restriction Enzyme; 5′ cloning site unknown (unknown if destroyed)
Terms and licenses: Academic/Nonprofit Terms; Industry Terms: Not Available to Industry
Depositor comments: The depositor confirms that discrepancies between the depositor's sequence and Addgene's sequences have no functional consequences. Addgene NGS finds P566T in SETBP1 (NM_001379141.1). See publication for corresponding AAV Link vectors.
How to cite: pAAVLINK-EF1alpha-HA-5'-SETBP1 was a gift from Zhonghua Lu (Addgene plasmid # 244266 ; http://n2t.net/addgene:244266 ; RRID:Addgene_244266)
