[The description below was written by a language model from this plasmid's Addgene catalogue record and pLannotate feature annotations shown in this document.]
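Description:
pAAVLINK-EF1alpha-HA-5'-SETBP1 is an AAV transfer plasmid built on the pAAV-MCS2 backbone. It serves as the 5' half of a two-vector AAVLINK pair for delivering human SETBP1, a coding sequence too large for comfortable packaging in a single AAV genome. It is propagated in E. coli as a high-copy plasmid through a ColE1/pUC-type origin and selected with ampicillin via the bla gene. An f1 phage origin is also present. The recorded growth strain is a recombination-deficient one, which fits the need to keep the AAV2 inverted terminal repeats intact. In the sequenced record the downstream ITR is annotated in full, whereas the upstream ITR is detected only as short fragments.

Between the ITRs, expression is driven by a composite promoter made of the EF-1α core promoter followed by a truncated HTLV-1 5' LTR segment. Next comes an N-terminally HA-tagged 5' portion of the SETBP1 open reading frame; the HA tag is listed in the catalogue but is not annotated separately in the feature table. The coding fragment runs directly into a piece of the chimeric β-globin/immunoglobulin intron, presumably supplying a splice donor, and then a lox2272 site just before the downstream ITR. No polyadenylation signal is annotated.

This layout fits the DNA-recombination strategy named in the associated publication: Cre-mediated recombination at the lox site would join this genome to a matching 3' vector, and splicing would then remove the junction to restore the full-length transcript. The partner 3' vector and the source of Cre are not described in this record. Repository sequencing found a P566T substitution in SETBP1, and the depositor states that discrepancies with their own sequence have no functional consequence.
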