Features (pLannotate 1.2.2; 16 found; start..end, strand, type, name):
     12..39      +  repeat_region  AAV2 ITR (fragment): inverted terminal repeat of adeno-associated virus serotype 2 inverted
     68..95      +  repeat_region  AAV2 ITR (fragment): inverted terminal repeat of adeno-associated virus serotype 2 inverted
    145..161     -  misc_feature   MCS (fragment): pUC18/19 multiple cloning site
    187..398     +  promoter       EF-1α core promoter: core promoter for human elongation factor EF-1α
    411..679     +  LTR            5' LTR (truncated): truncated 5' long terminal repeat (LTR) from human T-cell leukemia virus (HTLV) type 1
    749..4156    +  CDS            SETBP1 (fragment): SETBP_HUMAN - Also known as KIAA0437. Experimental evidence at protein level: Swiss-Prot protein existence level 1. From Homo sapiens (Human).
   4154..4194    +  intron         chimeric intron (fragment): chimera between introns from human β-globin and immunoglobulin heavy chain genes
   4203..4231    +  protein_bind   lox2272 (fragment): Cre-mediated recombination occurs in the 8-bp core sequence (GGATACTT). lox2272 sites are compatible with each other, but incompatible with loxP or loxN sites (Lee and Saito, 1988). Cre recombinase
   4276..4416    +  repeat_region  AAV2 ITR: inverted terminal repeat of adeno-associated virus serotype 2 inverted
   4421..4472    -  misc_feature   bom (fragment): basis of mobility region from pBR322
   4491..4946    +  rep_origin     f1 ori (sequence partly withheld): f1 bacteriophage origin of replication; arrow indicates direction of (+) strand synthesis
   4947..4996    -  misc_feature   bom (fragment): basis of mobility region from pBR322
   5098..5133    -  CDS            rop (fragment): Rop protein, which maintains plasmids at low copy number; rop
   5228..5332    +  promoter       AmpR promoter: bla
   5333..6193    +  CDS            AmpR: β-lactamase; bla; confers resistance to ampicillin, carbenicillin, and related antibiotics
   6364..6952    +  rep_origin     ori: high-copy-number ColE1/pMB1/pBR322/pUC origin of replication
>Addgene plasmid #244266 | pAAVLINK-EF1alpha-HA-5'-SETBP1 | addgene full sequence | sequence record 491402 | Addgene NGS Result
CCTGCAGGCAGCTGCGCGCTCGCTCGCTCACTGAGGCCGCCCGGGCGTCGGGCGACCTTTGGTCGCCCGG
CCTCAGTGAGCGAGCGAGCGCGCAGAGAGGGAGTGGCCAACTCCATCACTAGGGGTTCCTGCGGCCGCAC
GCGTGTCGACTCTAGAGGATCTGCGATCGCTCCGGTGCCCGTCAGTGGGCAGAGCGCACATCGCCCACAG
TCCCCGAGAAGTTGGGGGGAGGGGTCGGCAATTGAACGGGTGCCTAGAGAAGGTGGCGCGGGGTAAACTG
GGAAAGTGATGTCGTGTACTGGCTCCGCCTTTTTCCCGAGGGTGGGGGAGAACCGTATATAAGTGCAGTA
GTCGCCGTGAACGTTCTTTTTCGCAACGGGTTTGCCGCCAGAACACAGCTGAAGCTTCGAGGGGCTCGCA
TCTCTCCTTCACGCGCCCGCCGCCCTACCTGAGGCCGCCATCCACGCCGGTTGAGTCGCGTTCTGCCGCC
TCCCGCCTGTGGTGCCTCCTGAACTGCGTCCGCCGTCTAGGTAAGTTTAAAGCTCAGGTCGAGACCGGGC
CTTTGTCCGGCGCTCCCTTGGAGCCTACCTAGACTCAGCCGGCTCTCCACGCTTTGCCTGACCCTGCTTG
CTCAACTCTACGTCTTTGTTTCGTTTTCTGTTCTGCGCCGTTACAGATCCAAGCTGTGACCGGCGCCTAC
CGTACGGCCACCATGTACCCTTATGACGTACCTGACTATGCTGGATCTGAGTCCAGGGAAACCTTAAGCA
GCTCCCGGCAAAGAGGGGGCGAGTCAGACTTCCTGCCGGTCTCCTCAGCCAAGCCCCCAGCTGCTCCTGG
CTGTGCAGGAGAACCTTTGCTCTCCACTCCAGGACCTGGGAAGGGGATCCCGGTGGGCGGAGAGCGCATG
GAGCCAGAGGAGGAGGATGAACTAGGCTCAGGGCGGGATGTGGATTCCAACTCCAACGCGGACAGTGAGA
AATGGGTGGCAGGAGATGGTTTGGAAGAGCAGGAATTTTCTATCAAGGAGGCAAACTTCACAGAGGGAAG
TCTGAAGCTAAAGATTCAGACCACAAAGCGGGCTAAGAAACCCCCAAAGAATTTGGAGAACTATATATGT
CCACCTGAGATCAAGATCACCATCAAGCAGTCTGGGGACCAGAAGGTGTCCCGTGCTGGAAAAAATAGCA
AAGCCACGAAGGAGGAAGAAAGAAGCCACTCCAAAAAGAAGCTCCTCACAGCCAGTGACCTTGCAGCCAG
TGACCTCAAAGGATTTCAGCCACAGGCTTACGAGAGGCCCCAGAAACATTCAACTCTCCATTATGACACG
GGCCTCCCACAGGACTTCACCGGTGACACCTTAAAACCAAAGCACCAGCAAAAAAGCAGCAGCCAGAACC
ACATGGACTGGTCCACCAACTCTGACAGCGGACCCGTCACTCAGAATTGCTTCATCAGTCCAGAGTCTGG
CAGAGAAACTGCAAGCACCAGCAAGATCCCCGCTCTTGAGCCCGTGGCTTCCTTTGCAAAGGCCCAGGGT
AAGAAAGGCAGTGCAGGGAACACGTGGAGTCAGTTGTCTAACAATAACAAAGATCTGCTCTTGGGAGGTG
TGGCTCCATCCCCAAGCAGCCACAGCTCACCAGCCCCACCCAGCAGCTCTGCTGAGTGCAACGGGCTTCA
GCCCTTGGTGGATCAAGATGGAGGAGGTACAAAGGAGCCCCCAGAACCACCTACGGTGGGCAGCAAGAAA
AAGTCCAGTAAAAAAGATGTGATAAGTCAGACCATACCAAACCCAGACCTGGATTGGGTCAAGAATGCCC
AGAAAGCATTTGACAATACAGAAGGGAAAAGGGAAGGTTATTCCGCAGATAGTGCCCAAGAGGCATCACC
AGCCAGGCAGAACGTGAGTTCTGCCAGTAATCCTGAAAATGACTCAAGTCATGTCCGGATTACTATCCCC
ATCAAGGCACCCTCTCTGGATCCAACCAACCATAAGAGGAAAAAAAGACAGTCCATTAAAGCGGTGGTGG
AAAAGATCATGCCAGAGAAAGCCTTGGCTTCTGGAATCACCATGAGCAGTGAAGTAGTTAACAGGATACT
TTCCAACTCTGAGGGGAATAAGAAGGATCCCCGTGTCCCTAAGTTGAGTAAAATGATAGAGAATGAGTCC
CCCTCAGTTGGCCTTGAAACTGGTGGAAATGCTGAGAAAGTTATCCCAGGAGGTGTGTCTAAGCCGCGGA
AGCCACCCATGGTCATGACACCTCCAACGTGCACAGATCACTCTCCATCCAGAAAGCTGCCAGAAATCCA
GCATCCAAAATTTGCTGCAAAACGAAGGTGGACTTGCAGCAAACCAAAACCTAGCACCATGCTTCGAGAG
GCAGTTATGGCCACCTCTGATAAACTGATGCTGGAGCCCCCGTCTGCATATCCCATCACCACATCCAGCC
CTCTCTACACCAACACAGACAGTCTTACTGTGATCACTCCAGTCAAAAAGAAGCGGGGACGACCAAAGAA
GCAGCCTTTGCTTACAGTCGAGACGATTCATGAGGGAACTTCCACCAGCCCCGTCAGTCCCATCAGCCGA
GAGTTTCCTGGCACTAAGAAAAGAAAGCGACGACGCAATTTAGCGAAGTTGGCCCAGCTAGTGCCGGGAG
AGGACAAACCCATGAGCGAGATGAAATTTCACAAGAAAGTTGGAAAGCTCGGCGTGTTGGATAAGAAGAC
CATCAAAACTATCAATAAGATGAAGACACTCAAGAGGAAAAACATCTTGAATCAGATCTTGTCCTGTTCC
AGCAGCGTTGCTCTGAAGGCAAAAGCTCCCCCAGAGACCAGCCCTGGGGCAGCAGCCATTGAAAGCAAAC
TGGGCAAGCAGATTAATGTCAGCAAGAGGGGAACCATCTACATTGGCAAGAAGCGGGGCAGGAAGCCAAG
AGCAGAGCTGCCACCCCCATCCGAAGAACCCAAAACAGCCATCAAGCACCCCAGGCCTGTTTCTAGCCAG
CCGGATGTTCCAGCCGTGCCTTCCAACTTTCAGTCACTTGTGGCGTCTTCACCAGCAGCTATGCACCCAC
TTTCAACACAGTTAGGTGGGTCCAATGGCAACCTGAGCCCTGCCAGCACTGAAACCAATTTTTCAGAGTT
GAAAACTATGCCAAATCTCCAGCCCATCAGTGCTCTTCCAACCAAAACCCAAAAGGGAATACACAGTGGA
ACCTGGAAGCTGTCTCCACCCAGACTGATGGCCAACTCCCCTTCACACCTGTGCGAGATTGGCTCCCTAA
AGGAAATCACGCTGTCCCCTGTGAGCGAGTCCCACAGTGAGGAGACGATCCCCAGCGACAGCGGCATTGG
GACAGACAACAACAGCACTTCTGACCAAGCGGAGAAGAGCTCAGAATCCCGAAGGAGGTACTCTTTTGAT
TTCTGCTCCCTGGACAACCCGGAGGCCATTCCGTCCGACACCAGCACAAAGAACCGGCATGGCCACCGGC
AAAAGCATCTCATTGTGGACAACTTTCTGGCCCACGAAAGCCTCAAGAAGCCAAAGCACAAGAGGAAACG
GAAAAGCCTGCAAAACCGCGATGACCTCCAGTTTCTGGCAGACCTGGAGGAGCTAATCACCAAGTTCCAA
GTGTTCAGAATCTCCCACCGGAGTTACACCTTCTACCACGAGAATCCATATCCCAGCATTTTTCGGATTA
ATTTTGATCACTATTACCCGGTGCCATATATCCAGTATGACCCGTTGCTCTATCTTCGTAGGACTTCAGA
CTTGAAGTCAAAGAAGAAGCGTGGTAGGCCTGCAAAAACCAATGACACCATGACAAAGGTGCCTTTTTTA
CAAGGGTTCAGCTACCCTATTCCCAGTGGAAGTTACTATGCACCCTATGGAATGCCTTACACATCAATGC
CTATGATGAACCTTGGTTATTACGGTCAGTACCCAGCTCCTTTGTACCTATCGCACACGCTTGGAGCAGC
TTCCCCATTCATGAGGCCAACAGTGCCACCACCTCAGTTCCACACAAACTCCCACGTAAAGATGTCCGGT
GCAGCTAAGCATAAAGCCAAGCATGGAGTACACCTGCAGGGACCTGTTAGCATGGGCCTTGGTGACATGC
AGCCTTCTCTGAACCCTCCCAAGGTAAGTATCAAGGTTACAAGACAGGTTTAAGGAGACCAATAAGCTAT
TATTCGTATAGGATACTTTATACGAAGTTATTAAGTTATGGAGACCGGTGTGGCACGTGCGGACCGAGCG
GCCGCAGGAACCCCTAGTGATGGAGTTGGCCACTCCCTCTCTGCGCGCTCGCTCGCTCACTGAGGCCGGG
CGACCAAAGGTCGCCCGACGCCCGGGCTTTGCCCGGGCGGCCTCAGTGAGCGAGCGAGCGCGCAGCTGCC
TGCAGGGGCGCCTGATGCGGTATTTTCTCCTTACGCATCTGTGCGGTATTTCACACCGCATA
[95 nt withheld, positions 4473-4567]
T
[46 nt withheld, positions 4569-4614]
C
[141 nt withheld, positions 4616-4756]
CCTTTGACGTTGGAGTCCACGTTCTTT
[37 nt withheld, positions 4784-4820]
ACTCTATCTCGGGCTATTCTTTTGATTTATAAGGGATTTTGCCGATTTCGGTCTATTGGTTAAAAAATGA
GCTGATTTAACAAAAATTTAACGCGAATTTTAACAAAATATTAACGTTTACAATTTTATGGTGCACTCTC
AGTACAATCTGCTCTGATGCCGCATAGTTAAGCCAGCCCCGACACCCGCCAACACCCGCTGACGCGCCCT
GACGGGCTTGTCTGCTCCCGGCATCCGCTTACAGACAAGCTGTGACCGTCTCCGGGAGCTGCATGTGTCA
GAGGTTTTCACCGTCATCACCGAAACGCGCGAGACGAAAGGGCCTCGTGATACGCCTATTTTTATAGGTT
AATGTCATGATAATAATGGTTTCTTAGACGTCAGGTGGCACTTTTCGGGGAAATGTGCGCGGAACCCCTA
TTTGTTTATTTTTCTAAATACATTCAAATATGTATCCGCTCATGAGACAATAACCCTGATAAATGCTTCA
ATAATATTGAAAAAGGAAGAGTATGAGTATTCAACATTTCCGTGTCGCCCTTATTCCCTTTTTTGCGGCA
TTTTGCCTTCCTGTTTTTGCTCACCCAGAAACGCTGGTGAAAGTAAAAGATGCTGAAGATCAGTTGGGTG
CACGAGTGGGTTACATCGAACTGGATCTCAACAGCGGTAAGATCCTTGAGAGTTTTCGCCCCGAAGAACG
TTTTCCAATGATGAGCACTTTTAAAGTTCTGCTATGTGGCGCGGTATTATCCCGTATTGACGCCGGGCAA
GAGCAACTCGGTCGCCGCATACACTATTCTCAGAATGACTTGGTTGAGTACTCACCAGTCACAGAAAAGC
ATCTTACGGATGGCATGACAGTAAGAGAATTATGCAGTGCTGCCATAACCATGAGTGATAACACTGCGGC
CAACTTACTTCTGACAACGATCGGAGGACCGAAGGAGCTAACCGCTTTTTTGCACAACATGGGGGATCAT
GTAACTCGCCTTGATCGTTGGGAACCGGAGCTGAATGAAGCCATACCAAACGACGAGCGTGACACCACGA
TGCCTGTAGCAATGGCAACAACGTTGCGCAAACTATTAACTGGCGAACTACTTACTCTAGCTTCCCGGCA
ACAATTAATAGACTGGATGGAGGCGGATAAAGTTGCAGGACCACTTCTGCGCTCGGCCCTTCCGGCTGGC
TGGTTTATTGCTGATAAATCTGGAGCCGGTGAGCGTGGGTCTCGCGGTATCATTGCAGCACTGGGGCCAG
ATGGTAAGCCCTCCCGTATCGTAGTTATCTACACGACGGGGAGTCAGGCAACTATGGATGAACGAAATAG
ACAGATCGCTGAGATAGGTGCCTCACTGATTAAGCATTGGTAACTGTCAGACCAAGTTTACTCATATATA
CTTTAGATTGATTTAAAACTTCATTTTTAATTTAAAAGGATCTAGGTGAAGATCCTTTTTGATAATCTCA
TGACCAAAATCCCTTAACGTGAGTTTTCGTTCCACTGAGCGTCAGACCCCGTAGAAAAGATCAAAGGATC
TTCTTGAGATCCTTTTTTTCTGCGCGTAATCTGCTGCTTGCAAACAAAAAAACCACCGCTACCAGCGGTG
GTTTGTTTGCCGGATCAAGAGCTACCAACTCTTTTTCCGAAGGTAACTGGCTTCAGCAGAGCGCAGATAC
CAAATACTGTTCTTCTAGTGTAGCCGTAGTTAGGCCACCACTTCAAGAACTCTGTAGCACCGCCTACATA
CCTCGCTCTGCTAATCCTGTTACCAGTGGCTGCTGCCAGTGGCGATAAGTCGTGTCTTACCGGGTTGGAC
TCAAGACGATAGTTACCGGATAAGGCGCAGCGGTCGGGCTGAACGGGGGGTTCGTGCACACAGCCCAGCT
TGGAGCGAACGACCTACACCGAACTGAGATACCTACAGCGTGAGCTATGAGAAAGCGCCACGCTTCCCGA
AGGGAGAAAGGCGGACAGGTATCCGGTAAGCGGCAGGGTCGGAACAGGAGAGCGCACGAGGGAGCTTCCA
GGGGGAAACGCCTGGTATCTTTATAGTCCTGTCGGGTTTCGCCACCTCTGACTTGAGCGTCGATTTTTGT
GATGCTCGTCAGGGGGGCGGAGCCTATGGAAAAACGCCAGCAACGCGGCCTTTTTACGGTTCCTGGCCTT
TTGCTGGCCTTTTGCTCACATGT
